>Addgene plasmid #174232 | pAPM-miR30-DDX1-ts1 | addgene full sequence | sequence record 343339 | Addgene NGS Result
TCCGCCCAGTTCCGCCCATTCTCCGCCCCATGGCTGACTAATTTTTTTTATTTATGCAGAGGCCGAGGCC
GCCTCTGCCTCTGAGCTATTCCAGAAGTAGTGAGGAGGCTTTTTTGGAGGCCTAGGCTTTTGCAAAAAGC
TCGCGTTGACATTGATTATTGACTAGTTATTAATAGTAATCAATTACGGGGTCATTAGTTCATAGCCCAT
ATATGGAGTTCCGCGTTACATAACTTACGGTAAATGGCCCGCCTGGCTGACCGCCCAACGACCCCCGCCC
ATTGACGTCAATAATGACGTATGTTCCCATAGTAACGCCAATAGGGACTTTCCATTGACGTCAATGGGTG
GAGTATTTACGGTAAACTGCCCACTTGGCAGTACATCAAGTGTATCATATGCCAAGTACGCCCCCTATTG
ACGTCAATGACGGTAAATGGCCCGCCTGGCATTATGCCCAGTACATGACCTTATGGGACTTTCCTACTTG
GCAGTACATCTACGTATTAGTCATCGCTATTACCATGGTGATGCGGTTTTGGCAGTACATCAATGGGCGT
GGATAGCGGTTTGACTCACGGGGATTTCCAAGTCTCCACCCCATTGACGTCAATGGGAGTTTGTTTTGGC
ACCAAAATCAACGGGACTTTCCAAAATGTCGTAACAACTCCGCCCCATTGACGCAAATGGGCGGTAGGCG
TGTACGGTGGGAGGTCTATATAAGCAGCGCGTTTTGCCTGTACTGGGTCTCTCTGGTTAGACCAGATCTG
AGCCTGGGAGCTCTCTGGCTAACTAGGGAACCCACTGCTTAAGCCTCAATAAAGCTTGCCTTGAGTGCTT
CAAGTAGTGTGTGCCCGTCTGTTGTGAGACTCTGGTAACTAGAGATCCCTCAGACCCTTTTAGTCAGTGT
GGAAAATCTCTAGCAGTGGCGCCCGAACAGGGACTTGAAAGCGAAAGGGAAACCAGAGGAGCTCTCTCGA
CGCAGGACTCGGCTTGCTGAAGCGCGCACGGCAAGAGGCGAGGGGCGGCGACTGGTGAGTACGCCAAAAA
TTTTGACTAGCGGAGGCTAGAAGGAGAGAGATGGGTGCGAGAGCGTCAGTATTAAGCGGGGGAGAATTAG
ATCGCGATGGGAAAAAATTCGGTTAAGGCCAGGGGGAAAGAAAAAATATAAATTAAAACATATAGTATGG
GCAAGCAGGGAGCTAGAACGATTCGCAGTTAATCCTGGCCTGTTAGAAACATCAGAAGGCTGTAGACAAA
TACTGGGACAGCTACAACCATCCCTTCAGACAGGATCAGAAGAACTTAGATCATTATATAATACAGTAGC
AACCCTCTATTGTGTGCATCAAAGGATAGAGATAAAAGACACCAAGGAAGCTTTAGACAAGATAGAGGAA
GAGCAAAACAAAAGTAAGACCACCGCACAGCAAGCGGCCGGCCGCTGATCTTCAGACCTGGAGGAGGAGA
TATGAGGGACAATTGGAGAAGTGAATTATATAAATATAAAGTAGTAAAAATTGAACCATTAGGAGTAGCA
CCCACCAAGGCAAAGAGAAGAGTGGTGCAGAGAGAAAAAAGAGCAGTGGGAATAGGAGCTTTGTTCCTTG
GGTTCTTGGGAGCAGCAGGAAGCACTATGGGCGCAGCGTCAATGACGCTGACGGTACAGGCCAGACAATT
ATTGTCTGGTATAGTGCAGCAGCAGAACAATTTGCTGAGGGCTATTGAGGCGCAACAGCATCTGTTGCAA
CTCACAGTCTGGGGCATCAAGCAGCTCCAGGCAAGAATCCTGGCTGTGGAAAGATACCTAAAGGATCAAC
AGCTCCTGGGGATTTGGGGTTGCTCTGGAAAACTCATTTGCACCACTGCTGTGCCTTGGAATGCTAGTTG
GAGTAATAAATCTCTGGAACAGATTTGGAATCACACGACTTGGATGGAGTGGGACAGAGAAATTAACAAT
TACACAAGCTTAATACACTCCTTAATTGAAGAATCGCAAAACCAGCAAGAAAAGAATGAACAAGAATTAT
TGGAATTAGATAAATGGGCAAGTTTGTGGAATTGGTTTAACATAACAAATTGGCTGTGGTATATAAAATT
ATTCATAATGATAGTAGGAGGCTTGGTAGGTTTAAGAATAGTTTTTGCTGTACTTTCTATAGTGAATAGA
GTTAGGCAGGGATATTCACCATTATCGTTTCAGACCCACCTCCCAACCCCGAGGGGACCCGACAGGCCCG
AAGGAATAGAAGAAGAAGGTGGAGAGAGAGACAGAGACAGATCCATTCGATTAGTGAACGGATCGGCACT
GCGTGCGCCAATTCTGCAGACAAATGGCAGTATTCATCCACAATTTTAAAAGAAAAGGGGGGATTGGGGG
GTACAGTGCAGGGGAAAGAATAGTAGACATAATAGCAACAGACATACAAACTAAAGAATTACAAAAACAA
ATTACAAAAATTCAAAATTTTCGGGTTTATTACAGGGACAGCAGAGATCCAGTTTGGTTAATTAACTGCA
GCCCCGATAAAATAAAAGATTTTATTTAGTCTCCAGAAAAAGGGGGGAATGAAAGACCCCACCTGTAGGT
TTGGCAAGCTAGCTGCAGTAACGCCATTTTGCAAGGCATGGAAAAATACCAAACCAAGAATAGAGAAGTT
CAGATCAAGGGCGGGTACATGAAAATAGCTAACGTTGGGCCAAACAGGATATCTGCGGTGAGCAGTTTCG
GCCCCGGCCCGGGGCCAAGAACAGATGGTCACCGCAGTTTCGGCCCCGGCCCGAGGCCAAGAACAGATGG
TCCCCAGATATGGCCCAACCCTCAGCAGTTTCTTAAGACCCATCAGATGTTTCCAGGCTCCCCCAAGGAC
CTGAAATGACCCTGCGCCTTATTTGAATTAACCAATCAGCCTGCTTCTCGCTTCTGTTCGCGCGCTTCTG
CTTCCCGAGCTCTATAAAAGAGCTCACAACCCCTCACTCGGCGCGCCAGTCCTCCGACAGACTGAGTCGC
CCGGGGGTCTAGAACGCGTGCCGCCATGACCGAATACAAACCTACCGTGAGGCTGGCTACAAGAGATGAT
GTCCCAAGGGCTGTGAGAACACTGGCCGCCGCTTTTGCCGATTACCCTGCCACACGCCACACTGTGGACC
CAGATCGGCATATCGAGAGAGTGACTGAGCTGCAGGAACTGTTCCTGACCCGAGTGGGCCTGGACATTGG
GAAGGTCTGGGTCGCAGACGATGGAGCAGCTGTGGCTGTCTGGACCACACCAGAGAGCGTGGAAGCCGGA
GCTGTCTTTGCAGAGATCGGCCCTAGAATGGCAGAACTGAGCGGCTCCAGGCTGGCAGCACAGCAGCAGA
TGGAGGGACTGCTGGCCCCACACAGGCCTAAGGAACCAGCATGGTTCCTGGCTACCGTGGGGGTCTCTCC
TGACCATCAGGGCAAAGGACTGGGAAGTGCTGTGGTCCTGCCAGGAGTGGAGGCTGCAGAACGAGCTGGA
GTCCCTGCATTTCTGGAGACCTCTGCTCCACGAAACCTGCCCTTCTATGAACGGCTGGGCTTTACTGTGA
CCGCAGATGTGGAGGTCCCCGAAGGACCTAGGACCTGGTGCATGACACGCAAACCCGGCGCCTGAGCGAT
CGCCGCGGCCGCCTTCTTAACCCAACAGAAGGCTCGAGAAGGTATATTGCTGTTGACAGTGAGCGAGACA
CCAGTTCTCATGTGTTATAGTGAAGCCACAGATGTATAACACATGAGAACTGGTGTCCTGCCTACTGCCT
CGGACTTCAAGGGGCTAGAATTCGGCAGCTGTAGATCTTAGCCACTTTTTAAAAGAAAAGGGGGGACTGG
AAGGGCTAACTGCATCCGGACTGTACTGGGTCTCTCTGGTTAGACCAGATCTGAGCCTGGGAGCTCTCTG
GCTAACTAGGGAACCCACTGCTTAAGCCTCAATAAAGCTTGCCTTGAGTGCTTCAAGTAGTGTGTGCCCG
TCTGTTGTGTGACTCTGGTAACTAGAGATCCCTCAGACCCTTTTAGTCAGTGTGGAAAATCTCTAGCAGG
GCCCGTTTCATGTGAGCAAAAGGCCAGCAAAAGGCCAGGAACCGTAAAAAGGCCGCGTTGCTGGCGTTTT
TCCATAGGCTCCGCCCCCCTGACGAGCATCACAAAAATCGACGCTCAAGTCAGAGGTGGCGAAACCCGAC
AGGACTATAAAGATACCAGGCGTTTCCCCCTGGAAGCTCCCTCGTGCGCTCTCCTGTTCCGACCCTGCCG
CTTACCGGATACCTGTCCGCCTTTCTCCCTTCGGGAAGCGTGGCGCTTTCTCATAGCTCACGCTGTAGGT
ATCTCAGTTCGGTGTAGGTCGTTCGCTCCAAGCTGGGCTGTGTGCACGAACCCCCCGTTCAGCCCGACCG
CTGCGCCTTATCCGGTAACTATCGTCTTGAGTCCAACCCGGTAAGACACGACTTATCGCCACTGGCAGCA
GCCACTGGTAACAGGATTAGCAGAGCGAGGTATGTAGGCGGTGCTACAGAGTTCTTGAAGTGGTGGCCTA
ACTACGGCTACACTAGAAGAACAGTATTTGGTATCTGCGCTCTGCTGAAGCCAGTTACCTTCGGAAAAAG
AGTTGGTAGCTCTTGATCCGGCAAACAAACCACCGCTGGTAGCGGTGGTTTTTTTGTTTGCAAGCAGCAG
ATTACGCGCAGAAAAAAAGGATCTCAAGAAGATCCTTTGATCTTTTCTACGGGGTCTGACGCTCAGTGGA
ACGAAAACTCACGTTAAGGGATTTTGGTCATGAGATTATCAAAAAGGATCTTCACCTAGATCCTTTTAAA
TTAAAAATGAAGTTTTAAATCAATCTAAAGTATATATGAGTAAACTTGGTCTGACAGTTACCAATGCTTA
ATCAGTGAGGCACCTATCTCAGCGATCTGTCTATTTCGTTCATCCATAGTTGCCTGACTCCCCGTCGTGT
AGATAACTACGATACGGGAGGGCTTACCATCTGGCCCCAGTGCTGCAATGATACCGCGAGACCCACGCTC
ACCGGCTCCAGATTTATCAGCAATAAACCAGCCAGCCGGAAGGGCCGAGCGCAGAAGTGGTCCTGCAACT
TTATCCGCCTCCATCCAGTCTATTAATTGTTGCCGGGAAGCTAGAGTAAGTAGTTCGCCAGTTAATAGTT
TGCGCAACGTTGTTGCCATTGCTACAGGCATCGTGGTGTCACGCTCGTCGTTTGGTATGGCTTCATTCAG
CTCCGGTTCCCAACGATCAAGGCGAGTTACATGATCCCCCATGTTGTGCAAAAAAGCGGTTAGCTCCTTC
GGTCCTCCGATCGTTGTCAGAAGTAAGTTGGCCGCAGTGTTATCACTCATGGTTATGGCAGCACTGCATA
ATTCTCTTACTGTCATGCCATCCGTAAGATGCTTTTCTGTGACTGGTGAGTACTCAACCAAGTCATTCTG
AGAATAGTGTATGCGGCGACCGAGTTGCTCTTGCCCGGCGTCAATACGGGATAATACCGCGCCACATAGC
AGAACTTTAAAAGTGCTCATCATTGGAAAACGTTCTTCGGGGCGAAAACTCTCAAGGATCTTACCGCTGT
TGAGATCCAGTTCGATGTAACCCACTCGTGCACCCAACTGATCTTCAGCATCTTTTACTTTCACCAGCGT
TTCTGGGTGAGCAAAAACAGGAAGGCAAAATGCCGCAAAAAAGGGAATAAGGGCGACACGGAAATGTTGA
ATACTCATACTCTTCCTTTTTCAATATTATTGAAGCATTTATCAGGGTTATTGTCTCATGAGCGGATACA
TATTTGAATGTATTTAGAAAAATAAACAAATAGGGGTTCCGCGCACATTTCCCCGAAAAGTGCCACCTGA
CGTCGACGGATCGGGAGATCTCCCGATCCCCTATGGTGCACTCTCAGTACAATCTGCTCTGATGCCGCAT
AGTTAAGCCAGTATCTGCTCCCTGCTTGTGTGTTGGAGGTCGCTGAGTAGTGCGCGAGCAAAATTTAAGC
TACAACAAGGCAAGGCTTGACCGACAATTGCATGAAGAATCTGCTTAGGGTTAGGCGTTTTGCGCTGCTT
CGCGATGTACGGGCCAGATATACGCGCTGTGGAATGTGTGTCAGTTAGGGTGTGGAAAGTCCCCAGGCTC
CCCAGCAGGCAGAAGTATGCAAAGCATGCATCTCAATTAGTCAGCAACCAGGTGTGGAAAGTCCCCAGGC
TCCCCAGCAGGCAGAAGTATGCAAAGCATGCATCTCAATTAGTCAGCAACCATAGTCCCGCCCCTAACTC
CGCCCATCCCGCCCCTAAC
Features (pLannotate 1.2.2; 19 found; start..end, strand, type, name):
    148..527     +  enhancer       CMV enhancer: human cytomegalovirus immediate early enhancer
    528..727     +  promoter       CMV promoter: human cytomegalovirus (CMV) immediate early promoter
    745..925     +  LTR            5' LTR (truncated): truncated 5' long terminal repeat (LTR) from HIV-1
    972..1097    +  misc_feature   HIV-1 Ψ: packaging signal of human immunodeficiency virus type 1
   1081..1419    +  CDS            HIV-1 gag (fragment): gag protein from human immunodeficiency virus 1; gag
   1594..1827    +  misc_feature   RRE: The Rev response element (RRE) of HIV-1 allows for Rev-dependent mRNA export from the nucleus to the cytoplasm.
   2204..2304    +  CDS            Rev (fragment): human immunodeficiency virus 1 (HIV-1) Rev protein; rev; enhances nuclear export of unspliced and incompletely spliced viral mRNAs
   2354..2471    +  misc_feature   cPPT/CTS: central polypurine tract and central termination sequence of HIV-1
   2608..3015    +  promoter       SFFV promoter: spleen focus-forming virus long terminal repeat (LTR) promoter
   3036..3632    +  CDS            pac: PUAC_STRAD - Protein predicted: Swiss-Prot protein existence level 4. Detoxification of puromycin. From Streptomyces alboniger.
   3657..3702    +  ncRNA          5' miR-30a (fragment): sequence upstream of the 71-nt precursor of the human miR-30a microRNA (Zeng et al., 2002) miRNA
   3772..3797    +  ncRNA          3' miR-30a (fragment): sequence downstream of the 71-nt precursor of the human miR-30a microRNA (Zeng et al., 2002) miRNA
   3827..3846    +  misc_feature   cPPT/CTS (fragment): central polypurine tract and central termination sequence of HIV-1
   3878..4058    +  LTR            5' LTR (truncated): truncated 5' long terminal repeat (LTR) from HIV-1
   4129..4717    -  rep_origin     ori: high-copy-number ColE1/pMB1/pBR322/pUC origin of replication
   4888..5748    -  CDS            AmpR: β-lactamase; bla; confers resistance to ampicillin, carbenicillin, and related antibiotics
   5749..5853    -  promoter       AmpR promoter: bla
   5912..5964    -  misc_feature   bom (fragment): basis of mobility region from pBR322
   6126..136     +  promoter       SV40 promoter (across the origin): SV40 enhancer and early promoter
