[The description below was written by a language model from this plasmid's Addgene catalogue record and pLannotate feature annotations shown in this document.]
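Description:
pAPM-miR30-DDX1-ts1 is an HIV-1-based lentiviral RNAi vector built on the pAPM-miR30 backbone and designed to knock down human DDX1, a DEAD-box RNA helicase. In bacteria it is maintained through a high-copy ColE1/pUC-type origin and selected with ampicillin via the β-lactamase gene. The record lists a recombination-reducing growth strain, as is common for plasmids carrying repeated LTR sequences.

The viral genome is transcribed in packaging cells from a CMV enhancer/promoter fused to a truncated 5' LTR. This arrangement makes genomic RNA production independent of Tat. Downstream lie the Ψ packaging signal with a gag fragment, the Rev response element for nuclear export of the unspliced genome, and the cPPT/CTS, which aids nuclear import of the reverse-transcribed DNA. A second truncated LTR is annotated at the 3' end of the transfer cassette.

The payload is a single SFFV promoter-driven transcript that encodes puromycin N-acetyltransferase (pac). It is followed by a DDX1-targeting hairpin embedded between 5' and 3' miR-30a flanking sequences. Placing the shRNA in a microRNA scaffold allows it to be expressed from a Pol II promoter and processed by the endogenous Drosha/Dicer pathway. Because the marker and the hairpin share one transcript, puromycin resistance is linked to hairpin expression in transduced cells. The "ts1" suffix suggests this is one of several target sites, though the record does not say so explicitly.

The associated publication concerns innate immune detection of intron-containing RNA expressed from the HIV-1 provirus. This suggests the construct was used to test candidate host factors in that pathway by stable knockdown in human cells.
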