Addgene plasmid #174232: pAPM-miR30-DDX1-ts1
Purpose: DDX1 knockdown
Depositing lab: Jeremy Luban. Depositing organization: University of Massachusetts, Worcester. Publication: IFIH1 (MDA5) is required for innate immune detection of intron-containing RNA expressed from the HIV-1 provirus. Guney MH, Nagalekshmi K, McCauley SM, Carbone C, Aydemir O, Luban J. Proc Natl Acad Sci U S A. 2024 Jul 16;121(29):e2404349121. doi: 10.1073/pnas.2404349121. Epub 2024 Jul 10. PubMed 38985764.
Backbone
  Vector backbone: pAPM-miR30
  Vector type: Lentiviral, RNAi
  Selectable markers: Puromycin
Growth in bacteria
  Bacterial resistance: Ampicillin, 100 μg/mL
  Growth temperature: 30°C
  Growth strain: NEB Stable
  Copy number: High Copy
Gene/Insert
  Gene/Insert name: DDX1 shRNA
  gRNA/shRNA sequence: TAACACATGAGAACTGGTGTCC
  Species: H. sapiens (human)
  Entrez Gene: DDX1 (a.k.a. DBP-RB, UKVH5d)
  Promoter: SFFV
  Cloning method: Restriction Enzyme; 5′ cloning site unknown (unknown if destroyed)
Terms and licenses: Academic/Nonprofit Terms; Industry Terms: Not Available to Industry
Depositor comments: Please visit https://doi.org/10.1101/2023.11.17.567619 for bioRxiv preprint.
How to cite: pAPM-miR30-DDX1-ts1 was a gift from Jeremy Luban (Addgene plasmid # 174232 ; http://n2t.net/addgene:174232 ; RRID:Addgene_174232)
